>Addgene plasmid #70639 | R777-E355 Hs.TSC2 | depositor full sequence | sequence record 126088 | Full Sequence
TTAACGCTAGCATGGATGTTTTCCCAGTCACGACGTTGTAAAACGACGGCCAGTCTTAAAATTCGAGCTC
GGTCCGAGGATCCGAAATAATGATTTTATTTTGACTGATAGTGACCTGTTCGTTGCAACAAATTGATAAG
CAATGCTTTTTTATAATGCCAACTTTGTACAAAAAAGTTGGCACCATGGCCAAACCAACAAGCAAAGATT
CAGGCTTGAAGGAGAAGTTTAAGATTCTGTTGGGACTGGGAACACCGAGGCCAAATCCCAGGTCTGCAGA
GGGTAAACAGACGGAGTTTATCATCACCGCGGAAATACTGAGAGAACTGAGCATGGAATGTGGCCTCAAC
AATCGCATCCGGATGATAGGGCAGATTTGTGAAGTCGCAAAAACCAAGAAATTTGAAGAGCACGCAGTGG
AAGCACTCTGGAAGGCGGTCGCGGATCTGTTGCAGCCGGAGCGGCCGCTGGAGGCCCGGCACGCGGTGCT
GGCTCTGCTGAAGGCCATCGTGCAGGGGCAGGGCGAGCGTTTGGGGGTCCTCAGAGCCCTCTTCTTTAAG
GTCATCAAGGATTACCCTTCCAACGAAGACCTTCACGAAAGGCTGGAGGTTTTCAAGGCCCTCACAGACA
ATGGGAGACACATCACCTACTTGGAGGAAGAGCTGGCTGACTTTGTCCTGCAGTGGATGGATGTTGGCTT
GTCCTCGGAATTCCTTCTGGTGCTGGTGAACTTGGTCAAATTCAATAGCTGTTACCTCGACGAGTACATC
GCAAGGATGGTTCAGATGATCTGTCTGCTGTGCGTCCGGACCGCGTCCTCTGTGGACATAGAGGTCTCCC
TGCAGGTGCTGGACGCCGTGGTCTGCTACAACTGCCTGCCGGCTGAGAGCCTCCCGCTGTTCATCGTTAC
CCTCTGTCGCACCATCAACGTCAAGGAGCTCTGCGAGCCTTGCTGGAAGCTGATGCGGAACCTCCTTGGC
ACCCACCTGGGCCACAGCGCCATCTACAACATGTGCCACCTCATGGAGGACAGAGCCTACATGGAGGACG
CGCCCCTGCTGAGAGGAGCCGTGTTTTTTGTGGGCATGGCTCTCTGGGGAGCCCACCGGCTCTATTCTCT
CAGGAACTCGCCGACATCTGTGTTGCCATCATTTTACCAGGCCATGGCATGTCCGAACGAGGTGGTGTCC
TATGAGATCGTCCTGTCCATCACCAGGCTCATCAAGAAGTATAGGAAGGAGCTCCAGGTGGTGGCGTGGG
ACATTCTGCTGAACATCATCGAACGGCTCCTTCAGCAGCTCCAGACCTTGGACAGCCCGGAGCTCAGGAC
CATCGTCCATGACCTGTTGACCACGGTGGAGGAGCTGTGTGACCAGAACGAGTTCCACGGGTCTCAGGAG
AGATACTTTGAACTGGTGGAGAGATGTGCGGACCAGAGGCCTGAGTCCTCCCTCCTGAACCTGATCTCCT
ATAGAGCGCAGTCCATCCACCCGGCCAAGGACGGCTGGATTCAGAACCTGCAGGCGCTGATGGAGAGATT
CTTCAGGAGCGAGTCCCGAGGCGCCGTGCGCATCAAGGTGCTGGACGTGCTGTCCTTTGTGCTGCTCATC
AACAGGCAGTTCTATGAGGAGGAGCTGATTAACTCAGTGGTCATCTCGCAGCTCTCCCACATCCCCGAGG
ATAAAGACCACCAGGTCCGAAAGCTGGCCACCCAGTTGCTGGTGGACCTGGCAGAGGGCTGCCACACACA
CCACTTCAACAGCCTGCTGGACATCATCGAGAAGGTGATGGCCCGCTCCCTCTCCCCACCCCCGGAGCTG
GAAGAAAGGGATGTGGCCGCATACTCGGCCTCCTTGGAGGATGTGAAGACAGCCGTCCTGGGGCTTCTGG
TCATCCTTCAGACCAAGCTGTACACCCTGCCTGCAAGCCACGCCACGCGTGTGTATGAGATGCTGGTCAG
CCACATTCAGCTCCACTACAAGCACAGCTACACCCTGCCAATCGCGAGCAGCATCCGGCTGCAGGCCTTT
GACTTCCTGTTGCTGCTGCGGGCCGACTCACTGCACCGCCTGGGCCTGCCCAACAAGGATGGAGTCGTGC
GGTTCAGCCCCTACTGCGTCTGCGACTACATGGAGCCAGAGAGAGGCTCTGAGAAGAAGACCAGCGGCCC
CCTTTCTCCTCCCACAGGGCCTCCTGGCCCGGCGCCTGCAGGCCCCGCCGTGCGGCTGGGGTCCGTGCCC
TACTCCCTGCTCTTCCGCGTCCTGCTGCAGTGCTTGAAGCAGGAGTCTGACTGGAAGGTGCTGAAGCTGG
TTCTGGGCAGGCTGCCTGAGTCCCTGCGCTATAAAGTGCTCATCTTTACTTCCCCTTGCAGTGTGGACCA
GCTGTGCTCTGCTCTCTGCTCCATGCTTTCAGGCCCAAAGACACTGGAGCGGCTCCGAGGCGCCCCAGAA
GGCTTCTCCAGAACTGACTTGCACCTGGCCGTGGTTCCAGTGCTGACAGCATTAATCTCTTACCATAACT
ACCTGGACAAAACCAAACAGCGCGAGATGGTCTACTGCCTGGAGCAGGGCCTCATCCACCGCTGTGCCAG
CCAGTGCGTCGTGGCCTTGTCCATCTGCAGCGTGGAGATGCCTGACATCATCATCAAGGCGCTGCCTGTT
CTGGTGGTGAAGCTCACGCACATCTCAGCCACAGCCAGCATGGCCGTCCCACTGCTGGAGTTCCTGTCCA
CTCTGGCCAGGCTGCCGCACCTCTACAGGAACTTTGCCGCGGAGCAGTATGCCAGTGTGTTCGCCATCTC
CCTGCCGTACACCAACCCCTCCAAGTTTAATCAGTACATCGTGTGTCTGGCCCATCACGTCATAGCCATG
TGGTTCATCAGGTGCCGCCTGCCCTTCCGGAAGGATTTTGTCCCTTTCATCACTAAGGGCCTGCGGTCCA
ATGTCCTCTTGTCTTTTGATGACACCCCCGAGAAGGACAGCTTCAGGGCCCGGAGTACTAGTCTCAACGA
GAGACCCAAGAGTCTGAGGATAGCCAGACCCCCCAAACAAGGCTTGAATAACTCTCCACCCGTGAAAGAA
TTCAAGGAGAGCTCTGCAGCCGAGGCCTTCCGGTGCCGCAGCATCAGTGTGTCTGAACATGTGGTCCGCA
GCAGGATACAGACGTCCCTCACCAGTGCCAGCTTGGGGTCTGCAGATGAGAACTCCGTGGCCCAGGCTGA
CGATAGCCTGAAAAACCTCCACCTGGAGCTCACGGAAACCTGTCTGGACATGATGGCTCGATACGTCTTC
TCCAACTTCACGGCTGTCCCGAAGAGGTCTCCTGTGGGCGAGTTCCTCCTAGCGGGTGGCAGGACCAAAA
CCTGGCTGGTTGGGAACAAGCTTGTCACTGTGACGACAAGCGTGGGAACCGGGACCCGGTCGTTACTAGG
CCTGGACTCGGGGGAGCTGCAGTCCGGCCCGGAGTCGAGCTCCAGCCCCGGGGTGCATGTGAGACAGACC
AAGGAGGCGCCGGCCAAGCTGGAGTCCCAGGCTGGGCAGCAGGTGTCCCGTGGGGCCCGGGATCGGGTCC
GTTCCATGTCGGGGGGCCATGGTCTTCGAGTTGGCGCCCTGGACGTGCCGGCCTCCCAGTTCCTGGGCAG
TGCCACTTCTCCAGGACCACGGACTGCACCAGCCGCGAAACCTGAGAAGGCCTCAGCTGGCACCCGGGTT
CCTGTGCAGGAGAAGACGAACCTGGCGGCCTATGTGCCCCTGCTGACCCAGGGCTGGGCGGAGATCCTGG
TCCGGAGGCCCACAGGGAACACCAGCTGGCTGATGAGCCTGGAGAACCCGCTCAGCCCTTTCTCCTCGGA
CATCAACAACATGCCCCTGCAGGAGCTGTCTAACGCCCTCATGGCGGCTGAGCGCTTCAAGGAGCACCGG
GACACAGCCCTGTACAAGTCACTGTCGGTGCCGGCAGCCAGCACGGCCAAACCCCCTCCTCTGCCTCGCT
CCAACACAGACTCCGCCGTGGTCATGGAGGAGGGAAGTCCGGGCGAGGTTCCTGTGCTGGTGGAGCCCCC
AGGGTTGGAGGACGTTGAGGCAGCGCTAGGCATGGACAGGCGCACGGATGCCTACAGCAGGTCGTCCTCA
GTCTCCAGCCAGGAGGAGAAGTCGCTCCACGCGGAGGAGCTGGTTGGCAGGGGCATCCCCATCGAGCGAG
TCGTCTCCTCGGAGGGTGGCCGGCCCTCTGTGGACCTCTCCTTCCAGCCCTCGCAGCCCCTGAGCAAGTC
CAGCTCCTCTCCCGAGCTGCAGACTCTGCAGGACATCCTCGGGGACCCTGGGGACAAGGCCGACGTGGGC
CGGCTGAGCCCTGAGGTTAAGGCCCGGTCACAGTCAGGGACCCTGGACGGGGAAAGTGCTGCCTGGTCGG
CCTCGGGCGAAGACAGTCGGGGCCAGCCCGAGGGTCCCTTGCCTTCCAGCTCCCCCCGCTCGCCCAGTGG
CCTCCGGCCCCGAGGTTACACCATCTCCGACTCGGCCCCATCACGCAGGGGCAAGAGAGTAGAGAGGGAC
GCCTTAAAGAGCAGAGCCACAGCCTCCAATGCAGAGAAAGTGCCAGGCATCAACCCCAGTTTCGTGTTCC
TGCAGCTCTACCATTCCCCCTTCTTTGGCGACGAGTCAAACAAGCCAATCCTGCTGCCCAATGAGTCACA
GTCCTTTGAGCGGTCGGTGCAGCTCCTCGACCAGATCCCATCATACGACACCCACAAGATCGCCGTCCTG
TATGTTGGAGAAGGCCAGAGCAACAGCGAGCTCGCCATCCTGTCCAATGAGCATGGCTCCTACAGGTACA
CGGAGTTCCTGACGGGCCTGGGCCGGCTCATCGAGCTGAAGGACTGCCAGCCGGACAAGGTGTACCTGGG
AGGCCTGGACGTGTGTGGTGAGGACGGCCAGTTCACCTACTGCTGGCACGATGACATCATGCAAGCCGTC
TTCCACATCGCCACCCTGATGCCCACCAAGGACGTGGACAAGCACCGCTGCGACAAGAAGCGCCACCTGG
GCAACGACTTTGTGTCCATTGTCTACAATGACTCCGGTGAGGACTTCAAGCTTGGCACCATCAAGGGCCA
GTTCAACTTTGTCCACGTGATCGTCACCCCGCTGGACTACGAGTGCAACCTGGTGTCCCTGCAGTGCAGG
AAAGACATGGAGGGCCTTGTGGACACCAGCGTGGCCAAGATCGTGTCTGACCGCAACCTGCCCTTCGTGG
CCCGCCAGATGGCCCTGCACGCAAATATGGCCTCACAGGTGCATCATAGCCGCTCCAACCCCACCGATAT
CTACCCCTCCAAGTGGATTGCCCGGCTCCGCCACATCAAGCGGCTCCGCCAGCGGATCTGCGAGGAAGCC
GCCTACTCCAACCCCAGCCTACCTCTGGTGCACCCTCCGTCCCATAGCAAAGCCCCTGCACAGACTCCAG
CCGAGCCCACACCTGGCTATGAGGTGGGCCAGCGGAAGCGCCTCATCTCCTCGGTGGAGGACTTCACCGA
GTTTGTGTAATCAACTTTCTTGTACAAAGTTGGCATTATAGGAAAGCATTGCTTATCAATTTGTTGCAAC
GAACAGGTCACTATCAGTCAAAATAAAATCATTATTTGCATGCAAGCTTAGATCCTCTAGACCAGCCAGG
ACAGAAATGCCTCGACTTCGCTGCTACCCAAGGTTGCCGGGTGACGCACACCGTGGAAACGGATGAAGGC
ACGAACCCAGTGGACATAAGCCTGTTCGGTTCGTAAGCTGTAATGCAAGTAGCGTATGCGCTCACGCAAC
TGGTCCAGAACCTTGACCGAACGCAGCGGTGGTAACGGCGCAGTGGCGGTTTTCATGGCTTGTTATGACT
GTTTTTTTGGGGTACAGTCTATGCCTCGGGCATCCAAGCAGCAAGCGCGTTACGCCGTGGGTCGATGTTT
GATGTTATGGAGCAGCAACGATGTTACGCAGCAGGGCAGTCGCCCTAAAACAAAGTTAAACATTATGAGG
GAAGCGGTGATCGCCGAAGTATCGACTCAACTATCAGAGGTAGTTGGCGTCATCGAGCGCCATCTCGAAC
CGACGTTGCTGGCCGTACATTTGTACGGCTCCGCAGTGGATGGCGGCCTGAAGCCACACAGTGATATTGA
TTTGCTGGTTACGGTGACCGTAAGGCTTGATGAAACAACGCGGCGAGCTTTGATCAACGACCTTTTGGAA
ACTTCGGCTTCCCCTGGAGAGAGCGAGATTCTCCGCGCTGTAGAAGTCACCATTGTTGTGCACGACGACA
TCATTCCGTGGCGTTATCCAGCTAAGCGCGAACTGCAATTTGGAGAATGGCAGCGCAATGACATTCTTGC
AGGTATCTTCGAGCCAGCCACGATCGACATTGATCTGGCTATCTTGCTGACAAAAGCAAGAGAACATAGC
GTTGCCTTGGTAGGTCCAGCGGCGGAGGAACTCTTTGATCCGGTTCCTGAACAGGATCTATTTGAGGCGC
TAAATGAAACCTTAACGCTATGGAACTCGCCGCCCGACTGGGCTGGCGATGAGCGAAATGTAGTGCTTAC
GTTGTCCCGCATTTGGTACAGCGCAGTAACCGGCAAAATCGCGCCGAAGGATGTCGCTGCCGACTGGGCA
ATGGAGCGCCTGCCGGCCCAGTATCAGCCCGTCATACTTGAAGCTAGACAGGCTTATCTTGGACAAGAAG
AAGATCGCTTGGCCTCGCGCGCAGATCAGTTGGAAGAATTTGTCCACTACGTGAAAGGCGAGATCACCAA
GGTAGTCGGCAAATAACCCTCGAGCCACCCATGACCAAAATCCCTTAACGTGAGTTACGCGTCGTTCCAC
TGAGCGTCAGACCCCGTAGAAAAGATCAAAGGATCTTCTTGAGATCCTTTTTTTCTGCGCGTAATCTGCT
GCTTGCAAACAAAAAAACCACCGCTACCAGCGGTGGTTTGTTTGCCGGATCAAGAGCTACCAACTCTTTT
TCCGAAGGTAACTGGCTTCAGCAGAGCGCAGATACCAAATACTGTCCTTCTAGTGTAGCCGTAGTTAGGC
CACCACTTCAAGAACTCTGTAGCACCGCCTACATACCTCGCTCTGCTAATCCTGTTACCAGTGGCTGCTG
CCAGTGGCGATAAGTCGTGTCTTACCGGGTTGGACTCAAGACGATAGTTACCGGATAAGGCGCAGCGGTC
GGGCTGAACGGGGGGTTCGTGCACACAGCCCAGCTTGGAGCGAACGACCTACACCGAACTGAGATACCTA
CAGCGTGAGCATTGAGAAAGCGCCACGCTTCCCGAAGGGAGAAAGGCGGACAGGTATCCGGTAAGCGGCA
GGGTCGGAACAGGAGAGCGCACGAGGGAGCTTCCAGGGGGAAACGCCTGGTATCTTTATAGTCCTGTCGG
GTTTCGCCACCTCTGACTTGAGCGTCGATTTTTGTGATGCTCGTCAGGGGGGCGGAGCCTATGGAAAAAC
GCCAGCAACGCGGCCTTTTTACGGTTCCTGGCCTTTTGCTGGCCTTTTGCTCACATGTTCTTTCCTGCGT
TATCCCCTGATTCTGTGGATAACCGTATTACCGCCTTTGAGTGAGCTGATACCGCTCGCCGCAGCCGAAC
GACCGAGCGCAGCGAGTCAGTGAGCGAGGAAGCGGAAGAGCGCCCAATACGCAAACCGCCTCTCCCCGCG
CGTTGGCCGATTCATTAATGCAGCTGGCACGACAGGTTTCCCGACTGGAAAGCGGGCAGTGAGCGCAACG
CAATTAATACGCGTACCGCTAGCCAGGAAGAGTTTGTAGAAACGCAAAAAGGCCATCCGTCAGGATGGCC
TTCTGCTTAGTTTGATGCCTGGCAGTTTATGGCGGGCGTCCTGCCCGCCACCCTCCGGGCCGTTGCTTCA
CAACGTTCAAATCCGCTCCCGGCGGATTTGTCCTACTCAGGAGAGCGTTCACCGACAAACAACAGATAAA
ACGAAAGGCCCAGTCTTCCGACTGAGCCTTTCGTTTTATTTGATGCCTGGCAGTTCCCTACTCTCGCG
Features (pLannotate 1.2.2; 11 found; start..end, strand, type, name):
     18..54      -  CDS            lacZα (fragment): LacZα fragment of β-galactosidase; lacZ fragment
     85..180     +  protein_bind   attL3: mutant version of attL; recombination site for the Gateway® LR reaction LR Clonase™
    186..5537    +  CDS            TSC2: TSC2_HUMAN - Also known as TSC4. Experimental evidence at protein level: Swiss-Prot protein existence level 1. In complex with TSC1, this tumor suppressor inhibits the nutrient-mediated or growth factor-stimulated phosphorylation of S6K1 and EIF4EBP1 by negatively regulating mTORC1 signaling (PubMed:12271141, PubMed:28215400). Acts as a GTPase-activating protein (GAP) for the small GTPase RHEB, a direct activator of the protein kinase activity of mTORC1 (PubMed:15340059). May also play a role in microtubule-mediated protein transport (By similarity). Also stimulates the intrinsic GTPase activi
   5545..5638    -  protein_bind   attL2 (fragment): mutant version of attL; recombination site for the Gateway® LR reaction LR Clonase™
   5753..5776    +  promoter       Pc promoter (fragment): intI1 (promoter lies within the coding sequence); class 1 integron promoter
   5952..6008    +  CDS            GmR (fragment): gentamycin acetyltransferase; aacC1; confers resistance to gentamycin
   6015..6806    +  CDS            SmR: aminoglycoside adenylyltransferase (Murphy, 1985); aadA; confers resistance to spectinomycin and streptomycin
   6899..7487    +  rep_origin     ori: high-copy-number ColE1/pMB1/pBR322/pUC origin of replication
   7670..7762    +  CDS            lacI (fragment): lac repressor; lacI; The lac repressor binds to the lac operator to inhibit transcription in E. coli. This inhibition can be relieved by adding lactose or isopropyl-β-D-thiogalactopyranoside (IPTG).
   7817..7844    -  terminator     rrnB T2 terminator: transcription terminator T2 from the E. coli rrnB gene
   7976..8019    +  terminator     rrnB T1 terminator: Escherichia coli rrnB; transcription terminator T1 from the E. coli rrnB gene
