[The description below was written by a language model from this plasmid's Addgene catalogue record and pLannotate feature annotations shown in this document.]
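Description:
R777-E355 Hs.TSC2 is a Gateway entry clone built on the pDonor-255 backbone, carrying the full open reading frame of human TSC2 (tuberin) from a RefSeq transcript. The whole plasmid is about 8 kb, of which the insert accounts for roughly 5.4 kb. It is a bacterial propagation and shuttle construct rather than an expression vector. It replicates in E. coli from a high-copy ColE1/pUC-type origin and is selected with spectinomycin through the aadA (SmR) aminoglycoside adenylyltransferase gene, which appears to be driven by a remnant of a class 1 integron Pc promoter. Short annotated fragments of lacZα, lacI and a gentamicin resistance gene are backbone remnants with no evident function. The rrnB T1 and T2 terminators are standard in such vectors and insulate the cloning region from read-through transcription.

The TSC2 coding sequence sits between two attL recombination sites. The automated annotation labels these as attL3 upstream and a partial attL2 downstream, so the exact identity of the 5′ site should be checked against the depositor's documentation. These sites allow an LR Clonase reaction to move the ORF into attR-containing destination vectors, which supply the promoter, tags and host-specific elements. No promoter for TSC2 is present in the entry clone itself. Because the ORF retains its stop codon, it suits native expression or N-terminal fusions but not C-terminal tagging. TSC2 partners with TSC1 and acts as a GTPase-activating protein for RHEB, thereby restraining mTORC1 signalling. The clone is therefore a convenient starting point for building expression constructs to study this tumour suppressor pathway.
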