Addgene plasmid #70639: R777-E355 Hs.TSC2
Purpose: Gateway ORF clone of human TSC2 [NM_001114382.1] with stop codon (for native or N-terminal fusions)
Depositing lab: Dominic Esposito. Depositing organization: National Cancer Institute (NCI).
Backbone
  Vector backbone: pDonor-255
  Backbone size w/o insert (bp): 2693
  Vector type: Gateway Entry Clone
Growth in bacteria
  Bacterial resistance: Spectinomycin, 50 μg/mL
  Growth temperature: 37°C
  Growth strain: DH10B
  Copy number: High Copy
Gene/Insert
  Gene/Insert name: TSC2
  Species: H. sapiens (human)
  Insert size (bp): 5355
  GenBank ID: NM_001114382.2
  Entrez Gene: TSC2 (a.k.a. LAM, PPP1R160, TSC4)
  Cloning method: Gateway Cloning
  Sequencing primers: 5′ M13F 23-mer (5'-CCCAGTCACGACGTTGTAAAACG); 3′ attLR 23-mer (5'-TAACATCAGAGATTTTGAGACAC)
Terms and licenses: Academic/Nonprofit Terms; Industry Terms: Not Available to Industry
How to cite: R777-E355 Hs.TSC2 was a gift from Dominic Esposito (Addgene plasmid # 70639 ; http://n2t.net/addgene:70639 ; RRID:Addgene_70639)
