>Addgene plasmid #70639 | R777-E355 Hs.TSC2 | addgene partial sequence | sequence record 132129 | pCR8_R1 5'-cgaaccgaacaggcttatgt-3'
GGTGTGCGTCACCCGGCAACCTTGGGTAGCAGCGAAGTCGAGGCATTTCTGTCCTGGCTGGTCTAGAGGA
TCTAAGCTTGCATGCAAATAATGATTTTATTTTGACTGATAGTGACCTGTTCGTTGCAACAAATTGATAA
GCAATGCTTTCCTATAATGCCAACTTTGTACAAGAAAGTTGATTACACAAACTCGGTGAAGTCCTCCACC
GAGGAGATGAGGCGCTTCCGCTGGCCCACCTCATAGCCAGGTGTGGGCTCGGCTGGAGTCTGTGCAGGGG
CTTTGCTATGGGACGGAGGGTGCACCAGAGGTAGGCTGGGGTTGGAGTAGGCGGCTTCCTCGCAGATCCG
CTGGCGGAGCCGCTTGATGTGGCGGAGCCGGGCAATCCACTTGGAGGGGTAGATATCGGTGGGGTTGGAG
CGGCTATGATGCACCTGTGAGGCCATATTTGCGTGCAGGGCCATCTGGCGGGCCACGAAGGGCAGGTTGC
GGTCAGACACGATCTTGGCCACGCTGGTGTCCACAAGGCCCTCCATGTCTTTCCTGCACTGCAGGGACAC
CAGGTTGCACTCGTAGTCCAGCGGGGTGACGATCACGTGGACAAAGTTGAACTGGCCCTTGATGGTGCCA
AGCTTGAAGTCCTCACCGGAGTCATTGTAGACAATGGACACAAAGTCGTTGCCCAGGTGGCGCTTCTTGT
CGCAGCGGTGCTTGTCCACGTCCTTGGTGGGCATCAGGGTGGCGATGTGGAAGACGGCTTGCATGATGTC
ATCGTGCCAGCAGTAGGTGAACTGGCCGTCCTCACCACACACGTCCAGGCCTCCCAGGTACACCTTGTCC
GGCTGGCAGTCCTTCAGCTCGATGAGCCGGCCCAGGCCCGTCAGGAACTCCGTGTACCTGTAGGAGCCAT
GCTCATTGGACAGGATGGCGAGCTCGCTGTTGCTCTGGCCTTCTCCAACATACAGGACGGCGATCTTGTG
GGTGTCGTATGATGGGATCTGGTCGAGGAGCTGCACCGACCGCTCAAAGGACTGTGACTCATTGGGCAGC
AGGATTGGCTTGTTTGACTCGT
